Addgene plasmid #208019: pBAD-R-iLACCO1
Purpose: Biosensor for intracellular L-lactate
Depositing lab: Robert Campbell. Depositing organization: The University of Tokyo. Publication: Lactate biosensors for spectrally and spatially multiplexed fluorescence imaging. Nasu Y, Aggarwal A, Le GNT, Vo CT, Kambe Y, Wang X, Beinlich FRM, Lee AB, Ram TR, Wang F, Gorzo KA, Kamijo Y, Boisvert M, Nishinami S, Kawamura G, Ozawa T, Toda H, Gordon GR, Ge S, Hirase H, Nedergaard M, Paquet ME, Drobizhev M, Podgorski K, Campbell RE. Nat Commun. 2023 Oct 27;14(1):6598. doi: 10.1038/s41467-023-42230-5. PubMed 37891202.
Backbone
  Vector backbone: pBAD
  Vector type: Bacterial Expression
Growth in bacteria
  Bacterial resistance: Ampicillin, 100 μg/mL
  Growth temperature: 37°C
  Growth strain: DH5alpha
  Copy number: High Copy
Gene/Insert
  Gene/Insert name: R-iLACCO1
  Species: Synthetic
  Cloning method: Restriction Enzyme; 5′ cloning site XhoI (unknown if destroyed); 3′ cloning site HindIII (unknown if destroyed)
Terms and licenses: Academic/Nonprofit Terms; Industry Terms: Not Available to Industry
Depositor comments: Please visit https://doi.org/10.1101/2022.12.27.522013 for bioRxiv preprint.
How to cite: pBAD-R-iLACCO1 was a gift from Robert Campbell (Addgene plasmid # 208019 ; http://n2t.net/addgene:208019 ; RRID:Addgene_208019)
