[The description below was written by a language model from this plasmid's Addgene catalogue record and pLannotate feature annotations shown in this document.]
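Description:
pBAD-R-iLACCO1 is a 5.3 kb bacterial expression plasmid built on the pBAD backbone that encodes R-iLACCO1, a synthetic, genetically encoded fluorescent biosensor for intracellular L-lactate. The plasmid replicates in E. coli from a high-copy ColE1/pMB1-type origin and is selected with ampicillin through the β-lactamase (AmpR) gene and its own promoter. A pBR322-derived bom region and a small remnant of rop are also present as backbone relics.

Expression of the sensor is driven by the araBAD promoter, with the araC regulator encoded divergently on the same plasmid, so transcription is kept low in the absence of L-arabinose and induced when it is added. Downstream of the promoter, the open reading frame begins with the usual pBAD leader. This comprises a His-tag segment (annotated as a fragment of a composite tag), the T7 gene 10 leader that promotes efficient translation, and the Xpress epitope with its enterokinase cleavage site. The R-iLACCO1 coding sequence was inserted between XhoI and HindIII sites. Automated annotation recognises only the central part of the insert, matching it to a fragment of HyPerRed. This most likely reflects a shared red fluorescent protein module, not any H2O2-sensing function. The flanking insert regions are unannotated, and the record does not identify the lactate-binding domain. The rrnB T1 and T2 terminators follow the insert.

The tagged, arabinose-inducible format suits production and affinity purification of the sensor protein in E. coli for in vitro characterisation. The associated work concerns lactate biosensors for spectrally and spatially multiplexed fluorescence imaging.
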