Features (pLannotate 1.2.2; 14 found; start..end, strand, type, name):
      1..285     +  promoter       araBAD promoter: araBAD; promoter of the L-arabinose operon of E. coli; the araC regulatory gene is transcribed in the opposite direction (Guzman et al., 1995)
    331..351     +  CDS            capTEV™ (fragment): composite tag for in vivo biotinylation, TEV protease cleavage, and 6xHis tagging
    352..384     +  CDS            T7 tag (gene 10 leader): leader peptide from bacteriophage T7 gene 10 promotes efficient translation in E. coli
    388..411     +  CDS            Xpress™ tag: Xpress™ epitope tag, including an enterokinase recognition and cleavage site
    759..1484    +  CDS            HyPerRed (fragment): red fluorescent genetically encoded indicator for H2O2 ()
   1791..1906    +  ncRNA          5S rRNA: Accession: RF00001 - 5S ribosomal RNA
   1910..1996    +  terminator     rrnB T1 terminator: Escherichia coli rrnB; transcription terminator T1 from the E. coli rrnB gene
   2088..2115    +  terminator     rrnB T2 terminator: transcription terminator T2 from the E. coli rrnB gene
   2134..2225    +  promoter       AmpR promoter: bla
   2226..3086    +  CDS            AmpR: β-lactamase; bla; confers resistance to ampicillin, carbenicillin, and related antibiotics
   3257..3845    +  rep_origin     ori: high-copy-number ColE1/pMB1/pBR322/pUC origin of replication
   4031..4171    -  misc_feature   bom: basis of mobility region from pBR322
   4273..4313    -  CDS            rop (fragment): Rop protein, which maintains plasmids at low copy number; rop
   4435..5313    -  CDS            araC: L-arabinose regulatory protein; araC
>Addgene plasmid #208019 | pBAD-R-iLACCO1 | addgene full sequence | sequence record 409110 | Addgene NGS Result
AAGAAACCAATTGTCCATATTGCATCAGACATTGCCGTCACTGCGTCTTTTACTGGCTCTTCTCGCTAAC
CAAACCGGTAACCCCGCTTATTAAAAGCATTCTGTAACAAAGCGGGACCAAAGCCATGACAAAAACGCGT
AACAAAAGTGTCTATAATCACGGCAGAAAAGTCCACATTGATTATTTGCACGGCGTCACACTTTGCTATG
CCATAGCATTTTTATCCATAAGATTAGCGGATCCTACCTGACGCTTTTTATCGCAACTCTCTACTGTTTC
TCCATACCCGTTTTTTGGGCTAACAGGAGGAATTAACCATGGGGGGTTCTCATCATCATCATCATCATGG
TATGGCTAGCATGACTGGTGGACAGCAAATGGGTCGGGATCTGTACGACGATGACGATAAGGATCCGAGC
TCGAGAATGGAACAAAACATAGTCCAGCCGTTGAAGACCCTCATGGGAGACGACCCTGATTATTCATTTG
ATATTCTGGAGGCGCGGTACGCGATAGAAGCGTCAACTGCCTGGTACGCTGCACTGCGAGCTACACCCGG
GGACAAAGAGAAAATTCAACTGTGCTTCGAGGCTACACGGTCCGAAGATCCCGATATAGCTTCCCAAGCA
GACGTAAGGTTCCACCTGGCGATTGCTGAAGCAAGCCATAACATAGTACTGCTACAGACGATGCGAGGCT
TTTTTGATGTTTTGCAGTCTTCAGTCAAGCACAGTCGACAGCGGATGTACTTGGATTGGGTTTCCGAGCG
GATGTTCCCCGAGGACGGCGCCCTGAAGAGCGAGATCAAGAAGGGGCTGAGGCTGAAGGACGGCGGCCAC
TACGCCGCCGAGGTCAAGACCACCTACAAGGCCAAGAAGCCCGTGCAGCTGCCCGGCGCCTACGTCGTCG
ACATCAAGTTGGACATCGTGTCCCACAACGAGGACTACACTATCGTGGAACAGTGCGAACGCGCCGAGGG
CCGCCACTCCACCGGCGGCGTGGACGAGCTGTACAAGGGAGGTACAGGCGGGAGTCTGGTGAGCAAGGGC
GAGGAGGATGACATGGCCATCGTCAAGGAGTTCATGCGCTACAAGGTGCACATGGAGGGCTCCGTAAACG
GCCACGAGTTCGAGATCGAGGGCGAGGGCGAGGGCCGCCCCTACGAGGCCTTTCAGACCGCTAAGCTGAA
GGTGACCAAGGGTGGCCCCCTGCCCTTCGCCTGGGACATCCTATCCCCTCAGTTCATGTACGGCTCCAAG
GCCTACATTAAGCACCCAGCCGATATCCCCGACTACTTCAAGCTGTCCTTCCCCGAGGGCTTCAGGTGGG
AGCGCGTGATGTACTTCGAGGACGGCGGCATTATTCACGTTAACCAGGACTCCTCCCTGCAGGACGGCGT
ATTTATCTACAAGGTGAAGCTGCGCGGCACCAACTTCCCCCCCGACGGCCCCGTAATGCAGAAGAAGACC
ATGGGCTGGGAGGCGAGGCCGCCGGTCTACGGTCAACTCACAGAACAGCATCAGGCAGTTATAGACGCCA
TCTTTGCCGGCGATGCGGACGGTGCTAGAAAAGCTATGATGGCTCATCTGAGCTTCGTCCATTCGACTAT
GAAACGCTTCGATGGAGATCAGGCCCGACACGCACGCATTTCCAGACTGCCTGGAGAGCATAATGAGCAC
TCTCGGGAAAAGAAAGCATGAAAGCTTGGCTGTTTTGGCGGATGAGAGAAGATTTTCAGCCTGATACAGA
TTAAATCAGAACGCAGAAGCGGTCTGATAAAACAGAATTTGCCTGGCGGCAGTAGCGCGGTGGTCCCACC
TGACCCCATGCCGAACTCAGAAGTGAAACGCCGTAGCGCCGATGGTAGTGTGGGGTCTCCCCATGCGAGA
GTAGGGAACTGCCAGGCATCAAATAAAACGAAAGGCTCAGTCGAAAGACTGGGCCTTTCGTTTTATCTGT
TGTTTGTCGGTGAACGCTCTCCTGAGTAGGACAAATCCGCCGGGAGCGGATTTGAACGTTGCGAAGCAAC
GGCCCGGAGGGTGGCGGGCAGGACGCCCGCCATAAACTGCCAGGCATCAAATTAAGCAGAAGGCCATCCT
GACGGATGGCCTTTTTGCGTTTCTACAAACTCTTTTGTTTATTTTTCTAAATACATTCAAATATGTATCC
GCTCATGAGACAATAACCCTGATAAATGCTTCAATAATATTGAAAAAGGAAGAGTATGAGTATTCAACAT
TTCCGTGTCGCCCTTATTCCCTTTTTTGCGGCATTTTGCCTTCCTGTTTTTGCTCACCCAGAAACGCTGG
TGAAAGTAAAAGATGCTGAAGATCAGTTGGGTGCACGAGTGGGTTACATCGAACTGGATCTCAACAGCGG
TAAGATCCTTGAGAGTTTTCGCCCCGAAGAACGTTTTCCAATGATGAGCACTTTTAAAGTTCTGCTATGT
GGCGCGGTATTATCCCGTGTTGACGCCGGGCAAGAGCAACTCGGTCGCCGCATACACTATTCTCAGAATG
ACTTGGTTGAGTACTCACCAGTCACAGAAAAGCATCTTACGGATGGCATGACAGTAAGAGAATTATGCAG
TGCTGCCATAACCATGAGTGATAACACTGCGGCCAACTTACTTCTGACAACGATCGGAGGACCGAAGGAG
CTAACCGCTTTTTTGCACAACATGGGGGATCATGTAACTCGCCTTGATCGTTGGGAACCGGAGCTGAATG
AAGCCATACCAAACGACGAGCGTGACACCACGATGCCTGTAGCAATGGCAACAACGTTGCGCAAACTATT
AACTGGCGAACTACTTACTCTAGCTTCCCGGCAACAATTAATAGACTGGATGGAGGCGGATAAAGTTGCA
GGACCACTTCTGCGCTCGGCCCTTCCGGCTGGCTGGTTTATTGCTGATAAATCTGGAGCCGGTGAGCGTG
GGTCTCGCGGTATCATTGCAGCACTGGGGCCAGATGGTAAGCCCTCCCGTATCGTAGTTATCTACACGAC
GGGGAGTCAGGCAACTATGGATGAACGAAATAGACAGATCGCTGAGATAGGTGCCTCACTGATTAAGCAT
TGGTAACTGTCAGACCAAGTTTACTCATATATACTTTAGATTGATTTAAAACTTCATTTTTAATTTAAAA
GGATCTAGGTGAAGATCCTTTTTGATAATCTCATGACCAAAATCCCTTAACGTGAGTTTTCGTTCCACTG
AGCGTCAGACCCCGTAGAAAAGATCAAAGGATCTTCTTGAGATCCTTTTTTTCTGCGCGTAATCTGCTGC
TTGCAAACAAAACAACCACCGCTACCAGCGGTGGTTTGTTTGCCGGATCAAGAGCTACCAACTCTTTTTC
CGAAGGTAACTGGCTTCAGCAGAGCGCAGATACCAAATACTGTCCTTCTAGTGTAGCCGTAGTTAGGCCA
CCACTTCAAGAACTCTGTAGCACCGCCTACATACCTCGCTCTGCTAATCCTGTTACCAGTGGCTGCTGCC
AGTGGCGATAAGTCGTGTCTTACCGGGTTGGACTCAAGACGATAGTTACCGGATAAGGCGCAGCGGTCGG
GCTGAACGGGGGGTTCGTGCACACAGCCCAGCTTGGAGCGAACGACCTACACCGAACTGAGATACCTACA
GCGTGAGCTATGAGAAAGCGCCACGCTTCCCGAAGGGAGAAAGGCGGACAGGTATCCGGTAAGCGGCAGG
GTCGGAACAGGAGAGCGCACGAGGGAGCTTCCAGGGGGAAACGCCTGGTATCTTTATAGTCCTGTCGGGT
TTCGCCACCTCTGACTTGAGCGTCGATTTTTGTGATGCTCGTCAGGGGGGCGGAGCCTATGGAAAAACGC
CAGCAACGCGGCCTTTTTACGGTTCCTGGCCTTTTGCTGGCCTTTTGCTCACATGTTCTTTCCTGCGTTA
TCCCCTGATTCTGTGGATAACCGTATTACCGCCTTTGAGTGAGCTGATACCGCTCGCCGCAGCCGAACGA
CCGAGCGCAGCGAGTCAGTGAGCGAGGAAGCGGAAGAGCGCCTGATGCGGTATTTTCTCCTTACGCATCT
GTGCGGTATTTCACACCGCATATGGTGCACTCTCAGTACAATCTGCTCTGATGCCGCATAGTTAAGCCAG
TATACACTCCGCTATCGCTACGTGACTGGGTCATGGCTGCGCCCCGACACCCGCCAACACCCGCTGACGC
GCCCTGACGGGCTTGTCTGCTCCCGGCATCCGCTTACAGACAAGCTGTGACCGTCTCCGGGAGCTGCATG
TGTCAGAGGTTTTCACCGTCATCACCGAAACGCGCGAGGCAGCAGATCAATTCGCGCGCGAAGGCGAAGC
GGCATGCATAATGTGCCTGTCAAATGGACGAAGCAGGGATTCTGCAAACCCTATGCTACTCCGTCAAGCC
GTCAATTGTCTGATTCGTTACCAATTATGACAACTTGACGGCTACATCATTCACTTTTTCTTCACAACCG
GCACGGAACTCGCTCGGGCTGGCCCCGGTGCATTTTTTAAATACCCGCGAGAAATAGAGTTGATCGTCAA
AACCAACATTGCGACCGACGGTGGCGATAGGCATCCGGGTGGTGCTCAAAAGCAGCTTCGCCTGGCTGAT
ACGTTGGTCCTCGCGCCAGCTTAAGACGCTAATCCCTAACTGCTGGCGGAAAAGATGTGACAGACGCGAC
GGCGACAAGCAAACATGCTGTGCGACGCTGGCGATATCAAAATTGCTGTCTGCCAGGTGATCGCTGATGT
ACTGACAAGCCTCGCGTACCCGATTATCCATCGGTGGATGGAGCGACTCGTTAATCGCTTCCATGCGCCG
CAGTAACAATTGCTCAAGCAGATTTATCGCCAGCAGCTCCGAATAGCGCCCTTCCCCTTGCCCGGCGTTA
ATGATTTGCCCAAACAGGTCGCTGAAATGCGGCTGGTGCGCTTCATCCGGGCGAAAGAACCCCGTATTGG
CAAATATTGACGGCCAGTTAAGCCATTCATGCCAGTAGGCGCGCGGACGAAAGTAAACCCACTGGTGATA
CCATTCGCGAGCCTCCGGATGACGACCGTAGTGATGAATCTCTCCTGGCGGGAACAGCAAAATATCACCC
GGTCGGCAAACAAATTCTCGTCCCTGATTTTTCACCACCCCCTGACCGCGAATGGTGAGATTGAGAATAT
AACCTTTCATTCCCAGCGGTCGGTCGATAAAAAAATCGAGATAACCGTTGGCCTCAATCGGCGTTAAACC
CGCCACCAGATGGGCATTAAACGAGTATCCCGGCAGCAGGGGATCATTTTGCGCTTCAGCCATACTTTTC
ATACTCCCGCCATTCAGAG
